>Addgene plasmid #20234 | pBacPAK-HFT-dKDM4B | addgene partial sequence | sequence record 26088 | 20234 with polyhedrin_fwd
GTTTTGTAATAAAAAAACCTATAAATACGGATCCATGGGTCATCATCATCACCATCACGATTACGGAGAC
TACAAGGACGATGATGACAAGGAGAACCCCTACTTCCAGGGCCTCGAGATGAAAATGTCAGAGGTGCCAC
GCATCAAGGTCTTCCGACCCACCTGGGAGGAGTTCAAGGACTTTCCCAAGTACGTGGCCTACATGGAGTC
CCAGGGTGCCCACAAAGCCGGTTTGGCCAAGGTGGTGCCTCCGCCGGAATGGGTGCCCCGTCGCAGTGGT
TACGCTGATCTCGATGCTCTGAATGTCACAATTCCGGCGCCCATTTGCCAGGTGGTAACCGGCAAACAGG
GATACTACCAGCAGATTAACATCCAGAAAAAGCCACTCACAGTTAAGCAGTTTAGCGAGTTGGCCAGCAC
CGAGCGTTACGCCACACCCAAACACTTTGACTTTGAGGATCTGGAGCGCAAATACTGGAAGAACATAACA
TATGTGGCGCCCATATATGGGGCAGATGTTAGCGGAAGTATCACAGACACAGACCAGGATAGCTGGAACA
TCAACCGGCTGGGCACAATTCTTGACTATGTCAA
