[The description below was written by a language model from this plasmid's Addgene catalogue record.]
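Description:
pBacPAK-HFT-dKDM4B is an insect expression plasmid built on the pBacPAK-HFT backbone (about 5.6 kb without insert). The backbone name points to a pBacPAK-type baculovirus transfer vector, a class of plasmid normally recombined with baculoviral DNA to produce recombinant virus for protein production in insect cells. The record itself lists only "insect expression" and does not state the promoter, the flanking viral sequences or the origin of replication. In bacteria it is maintained as a high-copy plasmid under ampicillin selection.

The insert is a 1,359 bp cDNA for Drosophila melanogaster Kdm4B (dKDM4B, CG33182), a member of the KDM4/JMJD2 family of histone lysine demethylases. It was cloned into a single XhoI site that remains intact at both ends. The backbone supplies an N-terminal His–FLAG–TEV ("HFT") module. This allows the protein to be purified by metal-chelate and/or anti-FLAG affinity, with the TEV protease site intended for removing the tags afterwards.

The depositor flags two caveats. First, the TEV recognition motif carries a proline in place of the canonical leucine at its third position, which could affect cleavage. Second, the cDNA has an incomplete 3′ end. It was based on an earlier database entry that has since been replaced by a longer 1,773 bp coding sequence, so the encoded protein is C-terminally truncated relative to the current annotation.

The associated publication concerns histone H3 lysine 36 demethylation by Drosophila KDM4 enzymes, which suggests the construct was used to make recombinant tagged dKDM4B for biochemical studies. No feature table was provided, so the element layout cannot be described beyond these catalogue fields.
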