Addgene plasmid #20234: pBacPAK-HFT-dKDM4B
Depositing lab: Jerry Workman. Depositing organization: Stowers Institute for Medical Research. Publication: Heterochromatin protein 1a stimulates histone H3 lysine 36 demethylation by the Drosophila KDM4A demethylase. Lin CH, Li B, Swanson S, Zhang Y, Florens L, Washburn MP, Abmayr SM, Workman JL. Mol Cell. 2008 Dec 5. 32(5):696-706. 10.1016/j.molcel.2008.11.008 PubMed 19061644.
Backbone
  Vector backbone: pBacPAK-HFT
  Backbone size w/o insert (bp): 5608
  Vector type: Insect Expression
Growth in bacteria
  Bacterial resistance: Ampicillin, 100 μg/mL
  Growth temperature: 37°C
  Growth strain: DH5alpha
  Copy number: High Copy
Gene/Insert
  Gene/Insert name: dKDM4B (alt name: CG33182)
  Species: D. melanogaster (fly)
  Insert size (bp): 1359
  GenBank ID: NM_176164
  Entrez Gene: Kdm4B (a.k.a. Dmel_CG33182, CG33182, CG4037, Dmel\CG33182, KDM4B, dJMJD2(2), dKDM4B, dKdm4B)
  Tag / fusion protein: His (N terminal on backbone); FLAG (N terminal on backbone); TEV (N terminal on backbone)
  Cloning method: Restriction Enzyme; 5′ cloning site XhoI (not destroyed); 3′ cloning site XhoI (not destroyed)
  Sequencing primers: 5′ ccattgtaatgagacgca; 3′ ACGCACAGAATCTAGCGCT
Terms and licenses: Academic/Nonprofit Terms; Industry Terms: Not Available to Industry
Depositor comments: TEV tag ENPYFQG instead of ENLYFQG. The cDNA used in making dKDM4B(CG33182) constructs has incomplete 3' end. It is because NCBI data has updated the sequence after I made the construct. There is a comment on NCBI page https://www.ncbi.nlm.nih.gov/entrez/viewer.fcgi?val=161077032&from=148&to=1920&view=gbwithparts indicates that they replaced a former sequence of CG33182 https://www.ncbi.nlm.nih.gov/entrez/viewer.fcgi?val=28573833 with the current 1773bp one.
How to cite: pBacPAK-HFT-dKDM4B was a gift from Jerry Workman (Addgene plasmid # 20234 ; http://n2t.net/addgene:20234 ; RRID:Addgene_20234)
